Addgene plasmid #48287: pET His6 msfGFP TEV cloning vector with BioBrick polycistronic restriction sites (9GFP)
Purpose: (Empty Backbone)
Depositing lab: Scott Gradia. Depositing organization: University of California, Berkeley.
Backbone
  Vector backbone: pET
  Backbone size (bp): 5497
  Vector type: Bacterial Expression
  Tag / fusion protein: His6 (N terminal on backbone); msfGFP (N terminal on backbone)
Growth in bacteria
  Bacterial resistance: Ampicillin, 100 μg/mL
  Growth temperature: 37°C
  Growth strain: XL1 Blue
  Copy number: Low Copy
Gene/Insert
  Gene/Insert name: None
Terms and licenses: Academic/Nonprofit Terms; Industry Terms: Not Available to Industry
Depositor comments: This plasmid is an empty vector to be used with a LIC cloning protocol. It has a TEV cleavable His6-msfGFP fusion tag on the N-terminus. To clone into this vector, add LIC fusion tags to the 5' end of your PCR primers. Forward - 5'TACTTCCAATCCAATGCA3' Reverse - 5'TTATCCACTTCCAATGTTATTA3' Linearize the plasmid with SspI and gel purify. When digesting the DNA with T4 polymerase for LIC, use dCTP for insert and dGTP for vector. Series 9 vectors have BioBrick restriction sites to facilitate subcloning reactions to make polycistronic expression vectors. NotI, PacI, AsiSI, and SbfI are the restriction enzyme sites that flank your open reading frame. More information on this vector can be found through http://qb3.berkeley.edu/qb3/macrolab/
How to cite: pET His6 msfGFP TEV cloning vector with BioBrick polycistronic restriction sites (9GFP) was a gift from Scott Gradia (Addgene plasmid # 48287 ; http://n2t.net/addgene:48287 ; RRID:Addgene_48287)
