[The description below was written by a language model from this plasmid's Addgene catalogue record and pLannotate feature annotations shown in this document.]
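Description:
pET His6 msfGFP TEV cloning vector with BioBrick polycistronic restriction sites (9GFP) is an empty 5,497 bp bacterial expression backbone of the pET family. It is designed to receive an open reading frame by ligation-independent cloning (LIC), and no insert is present. It replicates in E. coli from a ColE1/pMB1-type origin. The pBR322-derived bom region and the rop gene are also present, and rop keeps copy number low, consistent with the catalogue's low-copy designation. Selection is by ampicillin through the bla gene and its own promoter. The annotation also finds two fragments of the tetracycline resistance gene and a tet promoter. These look like non-functional pBR322 remnants interrupted by the expression cassette, and tetracycline is not listed as a selection marker.

The expression cassette runs from a T7 promoter and the phage T7 gene 10 ribosome binding site to a T7 terminator, so expression requires a host that supplies T7 RNA polymerase. No lac operator or lacI gene is annotated. The encoded N-terminal tag consists of a 6xHis affinity tag, a GFP and a TEV protease recognition site. The automated annotation labels the GFP as SiriusGFP, a close EGFP relative, but the depositor identifies it as msfGFP. A gene cloned in frame is therefore produced as a fluorescent, nickel-purifiable fusion whose tag can be removed by TEV cleavage. The vector is linearised with SspI for LIC. As a "series 9" vector, it has NotI, PacI, AsiSI and SbfI sites flanking the reading frame, which allow BioBrick-style subcloning of cassettes into polycistronic co-expression constructs. The short SET1 fragment annotated before the terminator is probably a match to T7 gene 10-derived sequence rather than a functional tag.
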