Features (pLannotate 1.2.2; 16 found; start..end, strand, type, name):
    104..208     +  promoter       AmpR promoter: bla
    209..1069    +  CDS            AmpR: β-lactamase; bla; confers resistance to ampicillin, carbenicillin, and related antibiotics
   1240..1828    +  rep_origin     ori: high-copy-number ColE1/pMB1/pBR322/pUC origin of replication
   2019..2157    -  misc_feature   bom: basis of mobility region from pBR322
   2259..2450    -  CDS            rop: Rop protein, which maintains plasmids at low copy number; rop
   2467..2847    +  CDS            YPB1_ECOLX: Protein predicted: Swiss-Prot protein existence level 4. From Escherichia coli.
   3089..3989    -  CDS            TcR (fragment): tetracycline efflux protein; tet; confers resistance to tetracycline
   4011..4029    +  promoter       T7 promoter: promoter for bacteriophage T7 RNA polymerase
   4106..4128    +  RBS            RBS: efficient ribosome binding site from bacteriophage T7 gene 10 (Olins and Rangwala, 1989)
   4148..4165    +  CDS            6xHis: 6xHis affinity tag
   4175..4888    +  CDS            SiriusGFP: enhanced GFP (EGFP) derivative that exhibits robust folding and enhanced photostability (Zhong et al., 2019) mammalian codon-optimized
   4898..4914    +  CDS            TEV site (fragment): tobacco etch virus (TEV) protease recognition and cleavage site
   4990..5039    +  CDS            SET1 (fragment): solubility-enhancement tag derived from T7 phage gene 10B
   5047..5094    +  terminator     T7 terminator: transcription terminator for bacteriophage T7 RNA polymerase
   5120..5412    -  CDS            TcR (fragment): tetracycline efflux protein; tet; confers resistance to tetracycline
   5460..5488    -  promoter       tet promoter: E. coli promoter for tetracycline efflux protein gene
>Addgene plasmid #48287 | pET His6 msfGFP TEV cloning vector with BioBrick polycistronic restriction sites (9GFP) | depositor full sequence | sequence record 69769 | Full Sequence
TTCTTGAAGACGAAAGGGCCTCGTGATACGCCTATTTTTATAGGTTAATGTCATGATAATAATGGTTTCT
TAGACGTCAGGTGGCACTTTTCGGGGAAATGTGCGCGGAACCCCTATTTGTTTATTTTTCTAAATACATT
CAAATATGTATCCGCTCATGAGACAATAACCCTGATAAATGCTTCAATAACATTGAAAAAGGAAGAGTAT
GAGTATTCAACATTTCCGTGTCGCCCTTATTCCCTTTTTTGCGGCATTTTGCCTTCCTGTTTTTGCTCAC
CCAGAAACGCTGGTGAAAGTAAAAGATGCTGAAGATCAGTTGGGTGCACGAGTGGGTTACATCGAACTGG
ATCTCAACAGCGGTAAGATCCTTGAGAGTTTTCGCCCCGAAGAACGTTTTCCAATGATGAGCACTTTTAA
AGTTCTGCTATGTGGCGCGGTATTATCCCGTGTTGACGCCGGGCAAGAGCAACTCGGTCGCCGCATACAC
TATTCTCAGAATGACTTGGTTGAGTACTCACCAGTCACAGAAAAGCATCTTACGGATGGCATGACAGTAA
GAGAATTATGCAGTGCTGCCATAACCATGAGTGATAACACTGCGGCCAACTTACTTCTGACAACGATCGG
AGGACCGAAGGAGCTAACCGCTTTTTTGCACAACATGGGGGATCATGTAACTCGCCTTGATCGTTGGGAA
CCGGAGCTGAATGAAGCCATACCAAACGACGAGCGTGACACCACGATGCCTGCAGCAATGGCAACAACGT
TGCGCAAACTATTAACTGGCGAACTACTTACTCTAGCTTCCCGGCAACAATTAATAGACTGGATGGAGGC
GGATAAAGTTGCAGGACCACTTCTGCGCTCGGCCCTTCCGGCTGGCTGGTTTATTGCTGATAAATCTGGA
GCCGGTGAGCGTGGGTCTCGCGGTATCATTGCAGCACTGGGGCCAGATGGTAAGCCCTCCCGTATCGTAG
TTATCTACACGACGGGGAGTCAGGCAACTATGGATGAACGAAATAGACAGATCGCTGAGATAGGTGCCTC
ACTGATTAAGCATTGGTAACTGTCAGACCAAGTTTACTCATATATACTTTAGATTGATTTAAAACTTCAT
TTTTAATTTAAAAGGATCTAGGTGAAGATCCTTTTTGATAATCTCATGACCAAAATCCCTTAACGTGAGT
TTTCGTTCCACTGAGCGTCAGACCCCGTAGAAAAGATCAAAGGATCTTCTTGAGATCCTTTTTTTCTGCG
CGTAATCTGCTGCTTGCAAACAAAAAAACCACCGCTACCAGCGGTGGTTTGTTTGCCGGATCAAGAGCTA
CCAACTCTTTTTCCGAAGGTAACTGGCTTCAGCAGAGCGCAGATACCAAATACTGTCCTTCTAGTGTAGC
CGTAGTTAGGCCACCACTTCAAGAACTCTGTAGCACCGCCTACATACCTCGCTCTGCTAATCCTGTTACC
AGTGGCTGCTGCCAGTGGCGATAAGTCGTGTCTTACCGGGTTGGACTCAAGACGATAGTTACCGGATAAG
GCGCAGCGGTCGGGCTGAACGGGGGGTTCGTGCACACAGCCCAGCTTGGAGCGAACGACCTACACCGAAC
TGAGATACCTACAGCGTGAGCTATGAGAAAGCGCCACGCTTCCCGAAGGGAGAAAGGCGGACAGGTATCC
GGTAAGCGGCAGGGTCGGAACAGGAGAGCGCACGAGGGAGCTTCCAGGGGGAAACGCCTGGTATCTTTAT
AGTCCTGTCGGGTTTCGCCACCTCTGACTTGAGCGTCGATTTTTGTGATGCTCGTCAGGGGGGCGGAGCC
TATGGAAAAACGCCAGCAACGCGGCCTTTTTACGGTTCCTGGCCTTTTGCTGGCCTTTTGCTCACATGTT
CTTTCCTGCGTTATCCCCTGATTCTGTGGATAACCGTATTACCGCCTTTGAGTGAGCTGATACCGCTCGC
CGCAGCCGAACGACCGAGCGCAGCGAGTCAGTGAGCGAGGAAGCGGAAGAGGCGCGCCATGCGGTATTTT
CTCCTTACGCATCTGTGCGGTATTTCACACCGCATATATGGTGCACTCTCAGTACAATCTGCTCTGATGC
CGCATAGTTAAGCCAGTATACACTCCGCTATCGCTACGTGACTGGGTCATGGCTGCGCCCCGACACCCGC
CAACACCCGCTGACGCGCCCTGACGGGCTTGTCTGCTCCCGGCATCCGCTTACAGACAAGCTGTGACCGT
CTCCGGGAGCTGCATGTGTCAGAGGTTTTCACCGTCATCACCGAAACGCGCGAGGCAGCTGCGGTAAAGC
TCATCAGCGTGGTCGTGAAGCGATTCACAGATGTCTGCCTGTTCATCCGCGTCCAGCTCGTTGAGTTTCT
CCAGAAGCGTTAATGTCTGGCTTCTGATAAAGCGGGCCATGTTAAGGGCGGTTTTTTCCTGTTTGGTCAC
TGATGCCTCCGTGTAAGGGGGATTTCTGTTCATGGGGGTAATGATACCGATGAAACGAGAGAGGATGCTC
ACGATACGGGTTACTGATGATGAACATGCCCGGTTACTGGAACGTTGTGAGGGTAAACAACTGGCGGTAT
GGATGCGGCGGGACCAGAGAAAAATCACTCAGGGTCAATGCCAGCGCTTCGTTAATACAGATGTAGGTGT
TCCACAGGGTAGCCAGCAGCATCCTGCGATGCAGATCCGGAACATAATGGTGCAGGGCGCTGACTTCCGC
GTTTCCAGACTTTACGAAACACGGAAACCGAAGACCATTCATGTTGTTGCTCAGGTCGCAGACGTTTTGC
AGCAGCAGTCGCTTCACGTTCGCTCGCGTATCGGTGATTCATTCTGCTAACCAGTAAGGCAACCCCGCCA
GCCTAGCCGGGTCCTCAACGACAGGAGCACGATCATGCGCACCCGTGGCCAGGACCCAACGCTGCCCGAG
ATGCGCCGCGTGCGGCTGCTGGAGATGGCGGACGCGATGGATATGTTCTGCCAAGGGTTGGTTTGCGCAT
TCACAGTTCTCCGCAAGAATTGATTGGCTCCAATTCTTGGAGTGGTGAATCCGTTAGCGAGGTGCCGCCG
GCTTCCATTCAGGTCGAGGTGGCCCGGCTCCATGCACCGCGACGCAACGCGGGGAGGCAGACAAGGTATA
GGGCGGCGCCTACAATCCATGCCAACCCGTTCCATGTGCTCGCCGAGGCGGCATAAATCGCCGTGACGAT
CAGCGGTCCAGTGATCGAAGTTAGGCTGGTAAGAGCCGCGAGCGATCCTTGAAGCTGTCCCTGATGGTCG
TCATCTACCTGCCTGGACAGCATGGCCTGCAACGCGGGCATCCCGATGCCGCCGGAAGCGAGAAGAATCA
TAATGGGGAAGGCCATCCAGCCTCGCGTCGCGAACGCCAGCAAGACGTAGCCCAGCGCGTCGGCCGCCAT
GCCGGCGATAATGGCCTGCTTCTCGCCGAAACGTTTGGTGGCGGGACCAGTGACGAAGGCTTGAGCGAGG
GCGTGCAAGATTCCGAATACCGCAAGCGACAGGCCGATCATCGTCGCGCTCCAGCGAAAGCGGTCCTCGC
CGAAAATGACCCAGAGCGCTGCCGGCACCTGTCCTACGAGTTGCATGATAAAGAAGACAGTCATAAGTGC
GGCGACGATAGTCATGCCCCGCGCCCACCGGAAGGAGCTGACTGGGTTGAAGGCTCTCAAGGGCATCGGT
CGACGCTCTCCCTTATGCGACTCCTGCATTAGGAAGCAGCCCAGTAGTAGGTTGAGGCCGTTGAGCACCG
CCGCCGCAAGGAATGGTGCATGCAAGGAGATGGCGCCCAACAGTCCCCCGGCCACGGGGCCTGCCACCAT
ACCCACGCCGAAACAAGCGCTCATGAGCCCGAAGTGGCGAGCCCGATCTTCCCCATCGGTGATGTCGGCG
ATATAGGCGCCAGCAACCGCACCTGTGGCGCCGGTGATGCCGGCCACGATGCGTCCGGCGTAGAGGATCG
AGATCTCGATCCCGCGAAATTAATACGACTCACTATAGGGAGACCACAACGGTTTCCCTCTAGTGCCGGC
TCCGGAGAGCTCTTTAATGCGGCCGCTTAATTAACTAGAAATAATTTTGTTTAACTTTAAGAAGGAGATA
TACATATGAAATCTTCTCACCATCACCATCACCATGGTTCTTCTGTGAGCAAGGGCGAGGAGCTGTTCAC
CGGGGTGGTGCCCATCCTGGTCGAGCTGGACGGCGACGTAAACGGCCACAAGTTCAGCGTGCGCGGCGAG
GGCGAGGGCGATGCCACCAACGGCAAGCTGACCCTGAAGTTCATCTGCACCACCGGCAAGCTGCCCGTGC
CCTGGCCCACCCTCGTGACCACCCTGACCTACGGCGTGCAGTGCTTCAGCCGCTACCCCGACCACATGAA
GCAGCACGACTTCTTCAAGTCCGCCATGCCCGAAGGCTACGTCCAGGAGCGCACCATCTCCTTCAAGGAC
GACGGCACCTACAAGACCCGCGCCGAGGTGAAGTTCGAGGGCGACACCCTGGTGAACCGCATCGAGCTGA
AGGGCATCGACTTCAAGGAGGACGGCAACATCCTGGGGCACAAGCTGGAGTACAACTTCAACAGCCACAA
CGTCTATATCACGGCCGACAAGCAGAAGAACGGCATCAAGGCGAACTTCAAGATCCGCCACAACGTCGAG
GACGGCAGCGTGCAGCTCGCCGACCACTACCAGCAGAACACCCCCATCGGCGACGGCCCCGTGCTGCTGC
CCGACAACCACTACCTGAGCACCCAGTCCAAGCTGAGCAAAGACCCCAACGAGAAGCGCGATCACATGGT
CCTGCTGGAGTTCGTGACCGCCGCCGGGATCACTCTCGGCATGGACGAGCTGTACAAGGGGATCGAGGAA
AACCTGTACTTCCAATCCAATATTGGAAGTGGATAACGGATCGCGATCGCCCTGCAGGCCGGCCGGTACC
ACGCGTGCGCGCTGATCCGGCTGCTAACAAAGCCCGAAAGGAAGCTGAGTTGGCTGCTGCCACCGCTGAG
CAATAACTAGCATAACCCCTTGGGGCCTCTAAACGGGTCTTGAGGGGTTTTTTGCTGAAAGGAGGAACTA
TATCCGGATATCCACAGGACGGGTGTGGTCGCCATGATCGCGTAGTCGATAGTGGCTCCAAGTAGCGAAG
CGAGCAGGACTGGGCGGCGGCCAAAGCGGTCGGACAGTGCTCCGAGAACGGGTGCGCATAGAAATTGCAT
CAACGCATATAGCGCTAGCAGCACGCCATAGTGACTGGCGATGCTGTCGGAATGGACGATATCCCGCAAG
AGGCCCGGCAGTACCGGCATAACCAAGCCTATGCCTACAGCATCCAGGGTGACGGTGCCGAGGATGACGA
TGAGCGCATTGTTAGATTTCATACACGGTGCCTGACTGCGTTAGCAATTTAACTGTGATAAACTACCGCA
TTAAAGCTTATCGATGATAAGCTGTCAAACATGAGAA
