>Addgene plasmid #48287 | pET His6 msfGFP TEV cloning vector with BioBrick polycistronic restriction sites (9GFP) | addgene partial sequence | sequence record 71640 | pBRrevBam 5'-GGTGATGTCGGCGATATAGG-3'
GCGCCGGTGATGCCGGCCACGATGCGTCCGGCGTAGAGGATCGAGATCTCGATCCCGCGAAATTAATACG
ACTCACTATAGGGAGACCACAACGGTTTCCCTCTAGTGCCGGCTCCGGAGAGCTCTTTAATGCGGCCGCT
TAATTAACTAGAAATAATTTTGTTTAACTTTAAGAAGGAGATATACATATGAAATCTTCTCACCATCACC
ATCACCATGGTTCTTCTGTGAGCAAGGGCGAGGAGCTGTTCACCGGGGTGGTGCCCATCCTGGTCGAGCT
GGACGGCGACGTAAACGGCCACAAGTTCAGCGTGCGCGGCGAGGGCGAGGGCGATGCCACCAACGGCAAG
CTGACCCTGAAGTTCATCTGCACCACCGGCAAGCTGCCCGTGCCCTGGCCCACCCTCGTGACCACCCTGA
CCTACGGCGTGCAGTGCTTCAGCCGCTACCCCGACCACATGAAGCAGCACGACTTCTTCAAGTCCGCCAT
GCCCGAAGGCTACGTCCAGGAGCGCACCATCTCCTTCAAGGACGACGGCACCTACAAGACCCGCGCCGAG
GTGAAGTTCGAGGGCGACACCCTGGTGAACCGCATCGAGCTGAAGGGCATCGACTTCAAGGAGGACGGCA
ACATCCTGGGGCACAAGCTGGAGTACAACTTCAACAGCCACAACGTCTATATCACGGCCGACAAGCAGAA
GAACGGCATCAAGGCGAACTTCAAGATCCGCCACAACGTCGAGGACGGCAGCGTGCAGCTCGCCGACCAC
TACCAGCAGAACACCCCCATCGGCGACGGCCCCGTGCTGCTGCCCGACAACCACTACCTGAGCACCCAGT
CCAAGCTGAGCAAAGACCCCAACGAGAAGCGCGATCACATGGTCCTGCTGGAGTTCGTGACCGCCGCCGG
GATCACTCTCGGCATGGACGAGCTGTACAAGGGGATCGAGGAAAACCTGTACTTCCAATCCAATATTGGA
AGTGGATAACGGATCGCGATCGCCCTGCAGGCCGGCCGGTACCACGCGTGCGCGCTGATCCGGCTGCTAA
CAAAGCCCGAAAGGAAGCTGAGTTGGCTGCTGCCACCGCTGAGCAATAACTAGCATAACCCCTTGGGGCC
TCTAAACGGGTCTTGAGGGGTTTTTTGCTGA
