>Addgene plasmid #48287 | pET His6 msfGFP TEV cloning vector with BioBrick polycistronic restriction sites (9GFP) | addgene partial sequence | sequence record 71643 | EGFP-C 5'-CATGGTCCTGCTGGAGTTCGTG-3'
TCTCGGCATGGACGAGCTGTACAAGGGGATCGAGGAAAACCTGTACTTCCAATCCAATATTGGAAGTGGA
TAACGGATCGCGATCGCCCTGCAGGCCGGCCGGTACCACGCGTGCGCGCTGATCCGGCTGCTAACAAAGC
CCGAAAGGAAGCTGAGTTGGCTGCTGCCACCGCTGAGCAATAACTAGCATAACCCCTTGGGGCCTCTAAA
CGGGTCTTGAGGGGTTTTTTGCTGAAAGGAGGAACTATATCCGGATATCCACAGGACGGGTGTGGTCGCC
ATGATCGCGTAGTCGATAGTGGCTCCAAGTAGCGAAGCGAGCAGGACTGGGCGGCGGCCAAAGCGGTCGG
ACAGTGCTCCGAGAACGGGTGCGCATAGAAATTGCATCAACGCATATAGCGCTAGCAGCACGCCATAGTG
ACTGGCGATGCTGTCGGAATGGACGATATCCCGCAAGAGGCCCGGCAGTACCGGCATAACCAAGCCTATG
CCTACAGCATCCAGGGTGACGGTGCCGAGGATGACGATGAGCGCATTGTTAGATTTCATACACGGTGCCT
GACTGCGTTAGCAATTTAACTGTGATAAACTACCGCATTAAAGCTTATCGATGATAAGCTGTCAAACATG
AGAATTCTTGAAGACGAAAGGGCCTCGTGATACGCCTATTTTTATAGGTTAATGTCATGATAATAATGGT
TTCTTAGACGTCAGGTGGCACTTTTCGGGGAAATGTGCGCGGAACCCCTATTTGTTTATTTTTCTAAATA
CATTCAAATATGTATCCGCTCATGAGACAATAACCCTGATAAATGCTTCAATAACATTGAAAAAGGAAGA
GTATGAGTATTCAACATTTCCGTGTCGCCCTTATTCCCTTTTTTGCGGCATTTTGCCTTCCTGTTTTTGC
TCACCCAGAAACGCTGGTGAAAGTAAAAGATGCTGAAGATCAGTTGGGTGCACGAGTGGGTTACATCGAA
CTGGATCTCAACAGCGGTAAGATCCTTGAGAGTTTTCGCCCCGAAGAACGTTTTCCAATGATGAGCACTT
TTAAAGTTCTGCTATGTGGCGCGGTATTATCCCGTGTTGACGCCGGGCAAGAGCAAC
